>Addgene plasmid #45378 | pMP39-1 | depositor partial sequence | sequence record 63359 | MAVS cDNA
ATGCCGTTTGCTGAAGAAAAAACCTATAAGTATATCTGCAGACATTTCAGCAATTTTTGCAATGTGGATG
TTGTAGAGATTCTGCCTTACCTGCCCTGCCTCACAGCAAGAGACCAGGATCGACTTCGGGCCACTTGCAC
ACTCTCAGGGAACCGGGATACCCTCTGGCACCTCTTCAATGCCCTTCAGCGGCGACCTGGCTGGGTGGAG
TCCTTCATTGTGGCCCTGAGGGCCTGTGAGCTGTCTGATCTCGCGGATGAAGTGGCCCGTGTCTACCAGA
GCTACCAGCCTCGGACCCCGGAACATCCCCCAGCCCCACTGGAGCCACCATCAGTTTCTGCTGAGGTGCC
AGGACCCTCCACGCCTGCTGCGGCCCACAGCATCCCCTACAATGGCTACAGAGAGAAGGAGCCAAGCTAC
CCCATGCCTGTCCAGGAGTCCCAGCCGCCAGAGTCCCTGGAAGAGAGTTCAGAGCAAGCCGCACAGACGC
TCAGTCCCGGAGCCATCCCAAGGAGGCCGGGTGGTGGCCCTGTGGAGCCCTCCTCTGACCTGGCAGCCCT
TAGCCCTGTGACCTCCAGCGGGCATCAGGAGCAGGACACAGAACTGGGCAGTACCCACATAGCAGGTGCA
ACCTCCAGCCTCACACCATCCCGTGGGCCTGTGTCTCCATCTGTCTCCTTCCAGCCCCTGGCCCGATCCA
CCCCCAGGGCAAGCCGCTTGCCTGGACCTGCAGGGTCAGTTTCTACTGGTACCTTCTCCTCCTCCTCATC
CCCTGGATTGGCCTCTGCAGGGGTGGAAGAGGGTGACCAGCCCGAGCCTGTCATCTGCTCCAGTGGGGCA
GAGGCACCTGCCAACTCTCTACCCTCCAAAGTGCCTACCACCTTGATGCCTGTGAACACAGTGCCCCCAG
AAGTGCCTGCCAACCCAGCATCTGCCAGCACAGTGACCTCCAAGTTGCCACCTAGCTCGAAGCCCCCTGG
TGCTGTGCCTTCTAATGTGCTCACCAATCCAGCACCATCCAAATTGCCCATCAATTCAACCCGTGCTGGC
ATGGTGCCATCCAAAGTGCCCACTAGCATGGTGCTCACCACAGGGAATGCCAGCACAGTCCCCACCAGCA
GGAGCAGCAGAGCTAAGGAGACCCCAGCAGCTCCAACACCTGCAGGTGCCACTGGAGGCAGCTCAGCCTG
GCTAGACAATAGCTCTGAGAATGGGGGCCTTGGGTCGGAGTTGAGCAAGCCTGGCATGCTGGTATCCCAG
GTAGACAGCCTATTCTCGGGCTGCTCTGAGGATCTTGCCATCAGTGCCAGCAGCTCCTTGGGCATGGGGC
CCTGCCATGGCCCAGAGGAGAATGAATACAAGTCCGAGGGCACCTTTGGGATCCACGTGGCTGAGAACCC
CAGCATCCAGCTCCTGGAGGGCAACCCTGGGCCACCTGCGGACCTGGAGGGTGGCCCCAGGCCACACGCC
GACCAGAAGTTCCAGGACGAGGAGGTGCCATGCCACTGGTCCTCGCTCGGGTCTCCGTGGCTCCAGGCAG
CTGTGGCAGGGGTGCTGGCAGCCATACTCCTGGCAGTGCTGTACCAGCGGCGCCAGCTCTAG
