>Addgene plasmid #45378 | pMP39-1 | addgene partial sequence | sequence record 65270 | cmv-fwd
AATTGATCTACCATGGACTACAAAGACGATGACGACAAGCTTATGCCGTTTGCTGAAGAAAAAACCTATA
AGTATATCTGCAGACATTTCAGCAATTTTTGCAATGTGGATGTTGTAGAGATTCTGCCTTACCTGCCCTG
CCTCACAGCAAGAGACCAGGATCGACTTCGGGCCACTTGCACACTCTCAGGGAACCGGGATACCCTCTGG
CACCTCTTCAATGCCCTTCAGCGGCGACCTGGCTGGGTGGAGTCCTTCATTGTGGCCCTGAGGGCCTGTG
AGCTGTCTGATCTCGCGGATGAAGTGGCCCGTGTCTACCAGAGCTACCAGCCTCGGACCCCGGAACATCC
CCCAGCCCCACTGGAGCCACCATCAGTTTCTGCTGAGGTGCCAGGACCCTCCACGCCTGCTGCGGCCCAC
AGCATCCCCTACAATGGCTACAGAGAGAAGGAGCCAAGCTACCCCATGCCTGTCCAGGAGTCCCAGCCGC
CAGAGTCCCTGGAAGAGAGTTCAGAGCAAGCCGCACAGACGCTCAGTCCCGGAGCCATCCCAAGGAGGCC
GGGTGGTGGCCCTGTGGAGCCCTCCTCTGACCTGGCAGCCCTTAGCCCTGTGACCTCCAGCGGGCATCAG
GAGCAGGACACAGAACTGGGCAGTACCCACATAGCAGGTGCAACCTCCAGCCTCACACCATCCCGTGGGC
CTGTGTCTCCATCTGTCTCCTTCCAGCCCCTGGCCCGATCCACCCCCAGGGCAAGCCGCTTGCCTGGACC
TGCAGGGTCAGTTTCTACTGGTACCTTCTCCTCCTCCTCATCCCCTGGATTGGCCTCTGCAGGGGTGGAA
GAGGGTGACCAGCCCGAGCCTGTCATCTGCTCCAGTGGGGCAGAGGCACCTGCCAACTCTCTACCCTCCA
AAGTGCCTACCACCTTGATGCCTGTGAACACAGTGCCCCCAGAAGTGCCTGCCAACCCAGCATCTGCCA
