[The description below was written by a language model from this plasmid's Addgene catalogue record.]
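Description:
pMP39-1 is a mammalian expression plasmid built on the pFLAG-CMV2 backbone, carrying the MAVS (mitochondrial antiviral signaling protein) coding sequence from the red-chested mustached tamarin, Saguinus labiatus. The roughly 1.6 kb insert was placed between the HindIII and BglII sites of the roughly 4.7 kb backbone, both of which remain intact, giving a construct of about 6.3 kb. The plasmid is propagated in E. coli under ampicillin selection. The record lists the copy number as unknown, includes no feature table, and names no mammalian selection marker, so the plasmid appears suited mainly to transient transfection.

Expression is driven by the CMV promoter, a strong constitutive promoter in most mammalian cell lines. The backbone supplies an N-terminal FLAG epitope, so the tamarin MAVS is produced as a FLAG fusion that can be detected or immunoprecipitated with anti-FLAG antibodies without needing a species-specific MAVS antibody. MAVS is the adaptor protein that relays signals from the RIG-I-like RNA sensors to induce interferon, and it is a known cleavage target of hepaciviral proteases.

The associated publication concerns convergent evolution of escape from hepaciviral antagonism in primates. This suggests the construct belongs to a set of primate MAVS orthologs expressed in cultured cells to compare their susceptibility to viral antagonism and their signaling activity. The record does not describe specific assays.
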