Addgene plasmid #45378: pMP39-1
Depositing lab: Harmit Malik. Depositing organization: Fred Hutchinson Cancer Center. Publication: Convergent evolution of escape from hepaciviral antagonism in primates. Patel MR, Loo YM, Horner SM, Gale M Jr, Malik HS. PLoS Biol. 2012;10(3):e1001282. doi: 10.1371/journal.pbio.1001282. Epub 2012 Mar 13. PubMed 22427742.
Backbone
  Vector backbone: pFLAG-CMV2
  Backbone size w/o insert (bp): 4700
  Total vector size (bp): 6300
  Vector type: Mammalian Expression
Growth in bacteria
  Bacterial resistance: Ampicillin, 100 μg/mL
  Growth temperature: 37°C
  Growth strain: DH5alpha
  Copy number: Unknown
Gene/Insert
  Gene/Insert name: MAVS
  Species: Saguinus labiatus (red-chested mustached tamarin)
  Insert size (bp): 1602
  GenBank ID: KC415022.1
  Promoter: CMV
  Tag / fusion protein: FLAG (N terminal on backbone)
  Cloning method: Restriction Enzyme; 5′ cloning site HindIII (not destroyed); 3′ cloning site BglII (not destroyed)
  Sequencing primers: 5′ gacgcaaatgggcggtaggcgtg; 3′ gacaaggctggtgggcactggag
Terms and licenses: Academic/Nonprofit Terms; Industry Terms: Not Available to Industry
How to cite: pMP39-1 was a gift from Harmit Malik (Addgene plasmid # 45378 ; http://n2t.net/addgene:45378 ; RRID:Addgene_45378)
